>Addgene plasmid #92110 | HeFm1SpCas9 | depositor full sequence | sequence record 177882 | HeFm1SpCas9 sequence 8077 bps
CTAGAGGTACCCGTTACATAACTTACGGTAAATGGCCCGCCTGGCTGACCGCCCAACGACCCCCGCCCAT
TGACGTCAATAGTAACGCCAATAGGGACTTTCCATTGACGTCAATGGGTGGAGTATTTACGGTAAACTGC
CCACTTGGCAGTACATCAAGTGTATCATATGCCAAGTACGCCCCCTATTGACGTCAATGACGGTAAATGG
CCCGCCTGGCATTGTGCCCAGTACATGACCTTATGGGACTTTCCTACTTGGCAGTACATCTACGTATTAG
TCATCGCTATTACCATGGTCGAGGTGAGCCCCACGTTCTGCTTCACTCTCCCCATCTCCCCCCCCTCCCC
ACCCCCAATTTTGTATTTATTTATTTTTTAATTATTTTGTGCAGCGATGGGGGCGGGGGGGGGGGGGGGG
CGCGCGCCAGGCGGGGCGGGGCGGGGCGAGGGGCGGGGCGGGGCGAGGCGGAGAGGTGCGGCGGCAGCCA
ATCAGAGCGGCGCGCTCCGAAAGTTTCCTTTTATGGCGAGGCGGCGGCGGCGGCGGCCCTATAAAAAGCG
AAGCGCGCGGCGGGCGGGAGTCGCTGCGACGCTGCCTTCGCCCCGTGCCCCGCTCCGCCGCCGCCTCGCG
CCGCCCGCCCCGGCTCTGACTGACCGCGTTACTCCCACAGGTGAGCGGGCGGGACGGCCCTTCTCCTCCG
GGCTGTAATTAGCTGAGCAAGAGGTAAGGGTTTAAGGGATGGTTGGTTGGTGGGGTATTAATGTTTAATT
ACCTGGAGCACCTGCCTGAAATCACTTTTTTTCAGGTTGGACCGGTGCCACCATGGACTATAAGGACCAC
GACGGAGACTACAAGGATCATGATATTGATTACAAAGACGATGACGATAAGATGGCCCCAAAGAAGAAGC
GGAAGGTCGGTATCCACGGAGTCCCAGCAGCCGACAAGAAGTACAGCATCGGCCTGGACATCGGCACCAA
CTCTGTGGGCTGGGCCGTGATCACCGACGAGTACAAGGTGCCCAGCAAGAAATTCAAGGTGCTGGGCAAC
ACCGACCGGCACAGCATCAAGAAGAACCTGATCGGAGCCCTGCTGTTCGACAGCGGCGAAACAGCCGAGG
CCACCCGGCTGAAGAGAACCGCCAGAAGAAGATACACCAGACGGAAGAACCGGATCTGCTATCTGCAAGA
GATCTTCAGCAACGAGATGGCCAAGGTGGACGACAGCTTCTTCCACAGACTGGAAGAGTCCTTCCTGGTG
GAAGAGGATAAGAAGCACGAGCGGCACCCCATCTTCGGCAACATCGTGGACGAGGTGGCCTACCACGAGA
AGTACCCCACCATCTACCACCTGAGAAAGAAACTGGTGGACAGCACCGACAAGGCCGACCTGCGGCTGAT
CTATCTGGCCCTGGCCCACATGATCAAGTTCCGGGGCCACTTCCTGATCGAGGGCGACCTGAACCCCGAC
AACAGCGACGTGGACAAGCTGTTCATCCAGCTGGTGCAGACCTACAACCAGCTGTTCGAGGAAAACCCCA
TCAACGCCAGCGGCGTGGACGCCAAGGCCATCCTGTCTGCCAGACTGAGCAAGAGCAGACGGCTGGAAAA
TCTGATCGCCCAGCTGCCCGGCGAGAAGAAGAATGGCCTGTTCGGAAACCTGATTGCCCTGAGCCTGGGC
CTGACCCCCAACTTCAAGAGCAACTTCGACCTGGCCGAGGATGCCAAACTGCAGCTGAGCAAGGACACCT
ACGACGACGACCTGGACAACCTGCTGGCCCAGATCGGCGACCAGTACGCCGACCTGTTTCTGGCCGCCAA
GAACCTGTCCGACGCCATCCTGCTGAGCGACATCCTGAGAGTGAACACCGAGATCACCAAGGCCCCCCTG
AGCGCCTCTATGATCAAGAGATACGACGAGCACCACCAGGACCTGACCCTGCTGAAAGCTCTCGTGCGGC
AGCAGCTGCCTGAGAAGTACAAAGAGATTTTCTTCGACCAGAGCAAGAACGGCTACGCCGGCTACATTGA
CGGCGGAGCCAGCCAGGAAGAGTTCTACAAGTTCATCAAGCCCATCCTGGAAAAGATGGACGGCACCGAG
GAACTGCTCGTGAAGCTGAACAGAGAGGACCTGCTGCGGAAGCAGCGGACCTTCGACAACGGCAGCATCC
CCCACCAGATCCACCTGGGAGAGCTGCACGCCATTCTGCGGCGGCAGGAAGATTTTTACCCATTCCTGAA
GGACAACCGGGAAAAGATCGAGAAGATCCTGACCTTCCGCATCCCCTACTACGTGGGCCCTCTGGCCAGG
GGAAACAGCAGATTCGCCTGGATGACCAGAAAGAGCGAGGAAACCATCACCCCCTGGAACTTCGAGGAAG
TGGTGGACAAGGGCGCTTCCGCCCAGAGCTTCATCGAGCGGATGACCAACTTCGATAAGAACCTGCCCAA
CGAGAAGGTGCTGCCCAAGCACAGCCTGCTGTACGAGTACTTCACCGTGTATAACGAGCTGACCAAAGTG
AAATACGTGACCGAGGGAATGAGAAAGCCCGCCTTCCTGAGCGGCGAGCAGAAAAAGGCCATCGTGGACC
TGCTGTTCAAGACCAACCGGAAAGTGACCGTGAAGCAGCTGAAAGAGGACTACTTCAAGAAAATCGAGTG
CTTCGACTCCGTGGAAATCTCCGGCGTGGAAGATCGGTTCAACGCCTCCCTGGGCACATACCACGATCTG
CTGAAAATTATCAAGGACAAGGACTTCCTGGACAATGAGGAAAACGAGGACATTCTGGAAGATATCGTGC
TGACCCTGACACTGTTTGAGGACAGAGAGATGATCGAGGAACGGCTGAAAACCTATGCCCACCTGTTCGA
CGACAAAGTGATGAAGCAGCTGAAGCGGCGGAGATACACCGGCTGGGGCGCGCTGAGCCGGAAGCTGATC
AACGGCATCCGCGACAAGCAGTCCGGCAAGACAATCCTGGATTTCCTGAAGTCCGACGGCTTCGCCAACA
GAAACTTCATGGCGCTGATCCACGACGACAGCCTGACCTTTAAAGAGGACATCCAGAAAGCCCAGGTGTC
CGGCCAGGGCGATAGCCTGCACGAGCACATTGCCAATCTCGCCGGCAGCCCCGCCATTAAGAAGGGCATC
CTCCAGACAGTGAAGGTGGTGGACGAGCTGGTGAAAGTGATGGGCCGGCACAAGCCCGAGAACATCGTGA
TCGAAATGGCCAGAGAGAACCAGACCACCCAGAAGGGACAGAAGAACAGTCGCGAGAGAATGAAGCGGAT
CGAAGAGGGCATCAAAGAGCTGGGCAGCCAGATCCTGAAAGAACACCCCGTGGAAAACACCCAGCTCCAG
AACGAGAAGCTGTACCTGTACTACCTCCAGAATGGGCGGGATATGTACGTGGACCAGGAACTGGACATCA
ACCGGCTGTCCGACTACGATGTGGACCATATCGTGCCTCAGAGCTTTCTGGCGGACGACTCCATCGACAA
CAAGGTGCTGACCAGAAGCGACAAGAACCGGGGCAAGAGCGACAACGTGCCCTCCGAAGAGGTCGTGAAG
AAGATGAAGAACTACTGGCGGCAGCTGCTGAACGCCAAGCTGATTACCCAGAGAAAGTTCGACAATCTGA
CCAAGGCCGAGAGAGGCGGCCTGAGCGAACTGGATAAGGCCGGCTTCATCAAGAGACAGCTGGTGGAAAC
CCGGGCGATCACAAAGCACGTGGCACAGATCCTGGACTCCCGGATGAACACTAAGTACGACGAGAATGAC
AAGCTGATCCGGGAAGTGAAAGTGATCACCCTGAAGTCCAAGCTGGTGTCCGATTTCCGGAAGGATTTCC
AGTTTTACAAAGTGCGCGAGATCAACAACTACCACCACGCCCACGACGCCTACCTGAACGCCGTCGTGGG
AACCGCCCTGATCAAAAAGTACCCTGCGCTGGAAAGCGAGTTCGTGTACGGCGACTACAAGGTGTACGAC
GTGCGGAAGATGATCGCCAAGAGCGAGCAGGAAATCGGCAAGGCTACCGCCAAGTACTTCTTCTACAGCA
ACATCATGAACTTTTTCAAGACCGAGATTACCCTGGCCAACGGCGAGATCCGGAAGGCGCCTCTGATCGA
GACAAACGGCGAAACCGGGGAGATCGTGTGGGATAAGGGCCGGGATTTTGCCACCGTGCGGAAAGTGCTG
AGCATGCCCCAAGTGAATATCGTGAAAAAGACCGAGGTGCAGACAGGCGGCTTCAGCAAAGAGTCTATCC
TGCCCAAGAGGAACAGCGATAAGCTGATCGCCAGAAAGAAGGACTGGGATCCTAAGAAGTACGGCGGCTT
CGACAGCCCCACCGTGGCCTATTCTGTGCTGGTGGTGGCCAAAGTGGAAAAGGGCAAGTCCAAGAAGCTT
AAGAGTGTGAAAGAGCTGCTGGGGATCACCATCATGGAAAGAAGCAGCTTCGAGAAGAATCCCATCGACT
TTCTGGAAGCCAAGGGCTACAAAGAAGTGAAAAAGGACCTGATCATCAAGCTGCCTAAGTACTCGCTCTT
CGAGCTGGAAAACGGCCGGAAGAGAATGCTGGCCTCTGCCGGCGAATTGCAGAAGGGAAACGAACTGGCT
CTTCCCTCCAAATATGTGAACTTCCTGTACCTGGCCAGCCACTATGAGAAGCTGAAGGGCTCCCCCGAGG
ATAATGAGCAGAAACAGCTGTTTGTGGAACAGCACAAGCACTACCTGGACGAGATCATCGAGCAGATCAG
CGAGTTCTCCAAGAGAGTGATCCTGGCCGACGCTAATCTGGACAAAGTGCTGTCCGCCTACAACAAGCAC
CGGGATAAGCCCATCAGAGAGCAGGCCGAGAATATCATCCACCTGTTTACCCTGACCAATCTGGGAGCCC
CTGCCGCCTTCAAGTACTTTGACACCACCATCGATAGGAAGAGGTACACGTCGACCAAAGAGGTGCTGGA
CGCCACCCTGATCCACCAGAGCATCACCGGCCTGTACGAAACGCGTATCGACCTGTCTCAGCTGGGAGGC
GACAAAAGGCCGGCGGCCACGAAAAAGGCCGGCCAGGCAAAAAAGAAAAAGTAAGAATTCCTAGAGCTCG
CTGATCAGCCTCGACTGTGCCTTCTAGTTGCCAGCCATCTGTTGTTTGCCCCTCCCCCGTGCCTTCCTTG
ACCCTGGAAGGTGCCACTCCCACTGTCCTTTCCTAATAAAATGAGGAAATTGCATCGCATTGTCTGAGTA
GGTGTCATTCTATTCTGGGGGGTGGGGTGGGGCAGGACAGCAAGGGGGAGGATTGGGAAGAGAATAGCAG
GCATGCTGGGGAGCGGCCGCAGGAACCCCTAGTGATGGAGTTGGCCACTCCCTCTCTGCGCGCTCGCTCG
CTCACTGAGGCCGGGCGACCAAAGGTCGCCCGACGCCCGGGCTTTGCCCGGGCGGCCTCAGTGAGCGAGC
GAGCGCGCAGCTGCCTGCAGGGGCGCCTGATGCGGTATTTTCTCCTTACGCATCTGTGCGGTATTTCACA
CCGCATA
[142 nt withheld, positions 5538-5679]
C
[141 nt withheld, positions 5681-5821]
CCTTTGACGTTGGAGTCCACGTTCTTT
[37 nt withheld, positions 5849-5885]
ACCCTATCTCGGGCTATTCTTTTGATTTATAAGGGATTTTGCCGATTTCGGCCTATTGGTTAAAAAATGA
GCTGATTTAACAAAAATTTAACGCGAATTTTAACAAAATATTAACGTTTACAATTTTATGGTGCACTCTC
AGTACAATCTGCTCTGATGCCGCATAGTTAAGCCAGCCCCGACACCCGCCAACACCCGCTGACGCGCCCT
GACGGGCTTGTCTGCTCCCGGCATCCGCTTACAGACAAGCTGTGACCGTCTCCGGGAGCTGCATGTGTCA
GAGGTTTTCACCGTCATCACCGAAACGCGCGAGACGAAAGGGCCTCGTGATACGCCTATTTTTATAGGTT
AATGTCATGATAATAATGGTTTCTTAGACGTCAGGTGGCACTTTTCGGGGAAATGTGCGCGGAACCCCTA
TTTGTTTATTTTTCTAAATACATTCAAATATGTATCCGCTCATGAGACAATAACCCTGATAAATGCTTCA
ATAATATTGAAAAAGGAAGAGTATGAGTATTCAACATTTCCGTGTCGCCCTTATTCCCTTTTTTGCGGCA
TTTTGCCTTCCTGTTTTTGCTCACCCAGAAACGCTGGTGAAAGTAAAAGATGCTGAAGATCAGTTGGGTG
CACGAGTGGGTTACATCGAACTGGATCTCAACAGCGGTAAGATCCTTGAGAGTTTTCGCCCCGAAGAACG
TTTTCCAATGATGAGCACTTTTAAAGTTCTGCTATGTGGCGCGGTATTATCCCGTATTGACGCCGGGCAA
GAGCAACTCGGTCGCCGCATACACTATTCTCAGAATGACTTGGTTGAGTACTCACCAGTCACAGAAAAGC
ATCTTACGGATGGCATGACAGTAAGAGAATTATGCAGTGCTGCCATAACCATGAGTGATAACACTGCGGC
CAACTTACTTCTGACAACGATCGGAGGACCGAAGGAGCTAACCGCTTTTTTGCACAACATGGGGGATCAT
GTAACTCGCCTTGATCGTTGGGAACCGGAGCTGAATGAAGCCATACCAAACGACGAGCGTGACACCACGA
TGCCTGTAGCAATGGCAACAACGTTGCGCAAACTATTAACTGGCGAACTACTTACTCTAGCTTCCCGGCA
ACAATTAATAGACTGGATGGAGGCGGATAAAGTTGCAGGACCACTTCTGCGCTCGGCCCTTCCGGCTGGC
TGGTTTATTGCTGATAAATCTGGAGCCGGTGAGCGTGGAAGCCGCGGTATCATTGCAGCACTGGGGCCAG
ATGGTAAGCCCTCCCGTATCGTAGTTATCTACACGACGGGGAGTCAGGCAACTATGGATGAACGAAATAG
ACAGATCGCTGAGATAGGTGCCTCACTGATTAAGCATTGGTAACTGTCAGACCAAGTTTACTCATATATA
CTTTAGATTGATTTAAAACTTCATTTTTAATTTAAAAGGATCTAGGTGAAGATCCTTTTTGATAATCTCA
TGACCAAAATCCCTTAACGTGAGTTTTCGTTCCACTGAGCGTCAGACCCCGTAGAAAAGATCAAAGGATC
TTCTTGAGATCCTTTTTTTCTGCGCGTAATCTGCTGCTTGCAAACAAAAAAACCACCGCTACCAGCGGTG
GTTTGTTTGCCGGATCAAGAGCTACCAACTCTTTTTCCGAAGGTAACTGGCTTCAGCAGAGCGCAGATAC
CAAATACTGTCCTTCTAGTGTAGCCGTAGTTAGGCCACCACTTCAAGAACTCTGTAGCACCGCCTACATA
CCTCGCTCTGCTAATCCTGTTACCAGTGGCTGCTGCCAGTGGCGATAAGTCGTGTCTTACCGGGTTGGAC
TCAAGACGATAGTTACCGGATAAGGCGCAGCGGTCGGGCTGAACGGGGGGTTCGTGCACACAGCCCAGCT
TGGAGCGAACGACCTACACCGAACTGAGATACCTACAGCGTGAGCTATGAGAAAGCGCCACGCTTCCCGA
AGGGAGAAAGGCGGACAGGTATCCGGTAAGCGGCAGGGTCGGAACAGGAGAGCGCACGAGGGAGCTTCCA
GGGGGAAACGCCTGGTATCTTTATAGTCCTGTCGGGTTTCGCCACCTCTGACTTGAGCGTCGATTTTTGT
GATGCTCGTCAGGGGGGCGGAGCCTATGGAAAAACGCCAGCAACGCGGCCTTTTTACGGTTCCTGGCCTT
TTGCTGGCCTTTTGCTCACATG
Features (pLannotate 1.2.2; 15 found; start..end, strand, type, name):
     12..297     +  enhancer       CMV enhancer: human cytomegalovirus immediate early enhancer; contains an 18-bp deletion relative to the standard CMV enhancer
    299..576     +  promoter       chicken β-actin promoter: No description available
    577..805     +  intron         hybrid intron: hybrid between chicken β-actin (CBA) and minute virus of mice (MMV) introns (Gray et al., 2011)
    943..2544    +  CDS            Cas9(N): N-terminal portion of Streptococcus pyogenes Cas9 (Zetsche et al., 2015)
   2545..5043    +  CDS            Cas9(C): C-terminal portion of Streptococcus pyogenes Cas9 (Zetsche et al., 2015)
   5044..5091    +  CDS            nucleoplasmin NLS: bipartite nuclear localization signal from nucleoplasmin
   5125..5236    +  polyA_signal   bGH poly(A) signal: bovine growth hormone polyadenylation signal
   5341..5481    +  repeat_region  AAV2 ITR: inverted terminal repeat of adeno-associated virus serotype 2 inverted
   5486..5537    -  misc_feature   bom (fragment): basis of mobility region from pBR322
   5556..5936    +  rep_origin     M13 ori (sequence partly withheld): M13 bacteriophage origin of replication; arrow indicates direction of (+) strand synthesis
   6012..6061    -  misc_feature   bom (fragment): basis of mobility region from pBR322
   6163..6198    -  CDS            rop (fragment): Rop protein, which maintains plasmids at low copy number; rop
   6293..6397    +  promoter       AmpR promoter: bla
   6398..7258    +  CDS            AmpR: β-lactamase; bla; confers resistance to ampicillin, carbenicillin, and related antibiotics
   7429..8017    +  rep_origin     ori: high-copy-number ColE1/pMB1/pBR322/pUC origin of replication
