[The description below was written by a language model from this plasmid's Addgene catalogue record and pLannotate feature annotations shown in this document.]
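Description:
HeFm1SpCas9 is an 8,077 bp mammalian expression plasmid built on a pX330-like backbone from which the U6-sgRNA cassette has been removed, so it supplies only the nuclease component of a CRISPR system. It is maintained in E. coli through a high-copy ColE1/pUC-type origin and selected with ampicillin via the β-lactamase gene and its native promoter. The backbone also carries an M13/f1-type phage origin, a single annotated AAV2 inverted terminal repeat downstream of the expression cassette, and short bom and rop fragments. These appear to be leftovers of the parental vector rather than functional parts of the design.

The payload is a human codon-optimized Streptococcus pyogenes Cas9 driven by the Cbh promoter, annotated here as a CMV enhancer, chicken β-actin promoter and hybrid CBA/MVM intron. Transcription is terminated by a bovine growth hormone polyadenylation signal. The protein carries an N-terminal 3xFLAG tag and nuclear localization signal. The feature table does not annotate these separately, but it does show the C-terminal nucleoplasmin NLS. The automated annotation splits the Cas9 coding sequence into N- and C-terminal portions, although they are contiguous and form one open reading frame.

The "Highly enhanced Fidelity mut1" variant carries R661A, Q695A, K848A, Q926A, K1003A and R1060A, combining substitutions from eSpCas9(1.1) and SpCas9-HF1. According to the depositor, this increases specificity, particularly at targets where those parent variants still show off-target cleavage. Because the guide RNA is supplied from a separate plasmid, different SpCas9 variants can easily be compared side by side with the same sgRNA.
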