Addgene plasmid #92110: HeFm1SpCas9
Purpose: Expression plasmid for human codon-optimized increased fidelity HeFm1SpCas9 (without U6-sgRNA coding sequence)
Depositing lab: Ervin Welker. Depositing organization: HUN-REN Biological Research Centre Szeged (HUN-REN Szegedi Biológiai Kutatóközpont). Publication: Crossing enhanced and high fidelity SpCas9 nucleases to optimize specificity and cleavage. Kulcsar PI, Talas A, Huszar K, Ligeti Z, Toth E, Weinhardt N, Fodor E, Welker E. Genome Biol. 2017 Oct 6;18(1):190. doi: 10.1186/s13059-017-1318-8. PubMed 28985763.
Backbone
  Vector backbone: pX330-like (without U6-sgRNA coding sequence)
  Total vector size (bp): 8077
  Vector type: Mammalian Expression, CRISPR
Growth in bacteria
  Bacterial resistance: Ampicillin, 100 μg/mL
  Growth temperature: 37°C
  Growth strain: NEB Stable
  Copy number: High Copy
Gene/Insert
  Gene/Insert name: 3xFLAG-NLS-Streptococcus pyogenes Highly enhanced Fidelity mut1 Cas9-NLS (alt name: pX330-Flag-HeFm1SpCas9)
  Species: S. pyogenes
  Insert size (bp): 4272
  Mutation: R661A, Q695A, K848A, Q926A, K1003A, R1060A
  Promoter: Cbh
  Tag / fusion protein: 3xFLAG (N terminal on insert); NLS (N terminal on insert); NLS (C terminal on insert)
  Cloning method: Unknown
  Sequencing primers: 5′ AAGGGATGGTTGGTTGGTGG; 3′ GGAAAGGACAGTGGGAGTGG
Terms and licenses: Academic/Nonprofit Terms; Industry Terms: Not Available to Industry
Depositor comments: pCbh-3xFLAG-NLS-HeFm1SpCas9-NLS (without U6-sgRNA coding sequence). Highly enhanced Fidelity nuclease variant HeFm1SpCas9 contains mutations from both eSpCas9 (1.1) and SpCas9-HF1. HeFSpCas9s exhibits activity with spectacularly increased specificity specifically for those targets that are met with higher off-target propensity by eSpCas9 (1.1) and SpCas9-HF1. The lack of sgRNA expression cassette allows for easy testing of various SpCas9 variants with the same sgRNA expressed from a separate plasmid (e.g. pmCherry_gRNA, Addgene# #80457). For detailed information and plasmid usage, please see the associated publication.
How to cite: HeFm1SpCas9 was a gift from Ervin Welker (Addgene plasmid # 92110 ; http://n2t.net/addgene:92110 ; RRID:Addgene_92110)
