>Addgene plasmid #92110 | HeFm1SpCas9 | depositor partial sequence | sequence record 177883 | HeFm1SpCas9 ORF
ATGGACTATAAGGACCACGACGGAGACTACAAGGATCATGATATTGATTACAAAGACGATGACGATAAGA
TGGCCCCAAAGAAGAAGCGGAAGGTCGGTATCCACGGAGTCCCAGCAGCCGACAAGAAGTACAGCATCGG
CCTGGACATCGGCACCAACTCTGTGGGCTGGGCCGTGATCACCGACGAGTACAAGGTGCCCAGCAAGAAA
TTCAAGGTGCTGGGCAACACCGACCGGCACAGCATCAAGAAGAACCTGATCGGAGCCCTGCTGTTCGACA
GCGGCGAAACAGCCGAGGCCACCCGGCTGAAGAGAACCGCCAGAAGAAGATACACCAGACGGAAGAACCG
GATCTGCTATCTGCAAGAGATCTTCAGCAACGAGATGGCCAAGGTGGACGACAGCTTCTTCCACAGACTG
GAAGAGTCCTTCCTGGTGGAAGAGGATAAGAAGCACGAGCGGCACCCCATCTTCGGCAACATCGTGGACG
AGGTGGCCTACCACGAGAAGTACCCCACCATCTACCACCTGAGAAAGAAACTGGTGGACAGCACCGACAA
GGCCGACCTGCGGCTGATCTATCTGGCCCTGGCCCACATGATCAAGTTCCGGGGCCACTTCCTGATCGAG
GGCGACCTGAACCCCGACAACAGCGACGTGGACAAGCTGTTCATCCAGCTGGTGCAGACCTACAACCAGC
TGTTCGAGGAAAACCCCATCAACGCCAGCGGCGTGGACGCCAAGGCCATCCTGTCTGCCAGACTGAGCAA
GAGCAGACGGCTGGAAAATCTGATCGCCCAGCTGCCCGGCGAGAAGAAGAATGGCCTGTTCGGAAACCTG
ATTGCCCTGAGCCTGGGCCTGACCCCCAACTTCAAGAGCAACTTCGACCTGGCCGAGGATGCCAAACTGC
AGCTGAGCAAGGACACCTACGACGACGACCTGGACAACCTGCTGGCCCAGATCGGCGACCAGTACGCCGA
CCTGTTTCTGGCCGCCAAGAACCTGTCCGACGCCATCCTGCTGAGCGACATCCTGAGAGTGAACACCGAG
ATCACCAAGGCCCCCCTGAGCGCCTCTATGATCAAGAGATACGACGAGCACCACCAGGACCTGACCCTGC
TGAAAGCTCTCGTGCGGCAGCAGCTGCCTGAGAAGTACAAAGAGATTTTCTTCGACCAGAGCAAGAACGG
CTACGCCGGCTACATTGACGGCGGAGCCAGCCAGGAAGAGTTCTACAAGTTCATCAAGCCCATCCTGGAA
AAGATGGACGGCACCGAGGAACTGCTCGTGAAGCTGAACAGAGAGGACCTGCTGCGGAAGCAGCGGACCT
TCGACAACGGCAGCATCCCCCACCAGATCCACCTGGGAGAGCTGCACGCCATTCTGCGGCGGCAGGAAGA
TTTTTACCCATTCCTGAAGGACAACCGGGAAAAGATCGAGAAGATCCTGACCTTCCGCATCCCCTACTAC
GTGGGCCCTCTGGCCAGGGGAAACAGCAGATTCGCCTGGATGACCAGAAAGAGCGAGGAAACCATCACCC
CCTGGAACTTCGAGGAAGTGGTGGACAAGGGCGCTTCCGCCCAGAGCTTCATCGAGCGGATGACCAACTT
CGATAAGAACCTGCCCAACGAGAAGGTGCTGCCCAAGCACAGCCTGCTGTACGAGTACTTCACCGTGTAT
AACGAGCTGACCAAAGTGAAATACGTGACCGAGGGAATGAGAAAGCCCGCCTTCCTGAGCGGCGAGCAGA
AAAAGGCCATCGTGGACCTGCTGTTCAAGACCAACCGGAAAGTGACCGTGAAGCAGCTGAAAGAGGACTA
CTTCAAGAAAATCGAGTGCTTCGACTCCGTGGAAATCTCCGGCGTGGAAGATCGGTTCAACGCCTCCCTG
GGCACATACCACGATCTGCTGAAAATTATCAAGGACAAGGACTTCCTGGACAATGAGGAAAACGAGGACA
TTCTGGAAGATATCGTGCTGACCCTGACACTGTTTGAGGACAGAGAGATGATCGAGGAACGGCTGAAAAC
CTATGCCCACCTGTTCGACGACAAAGTGATGAAGCAGCTGAAGCGGCGGAGATACACCGGCTGGGGCGCG
CTGAGCCGGAAGCTGATCAACGGCATCCGCGACAAGCAGTCCGGCAAGACAATCCTGGATTTCCTGAAGT
CCGACGGCTTCGCCAACAGAAACTTCATGGCGCTGATCCACGACGACAGCCTGACCTTTAAAGAGGACAT
CCAGAAAGCCCAGGTGTCCGGCCAGGGCGATAGCCTGCACGAGCACATTGCCAATCTCGCCGGCAGCCCC
GCCATTAAGAAGGGCATCCTCCAGACAGTGAAGGTGGTGGACGAGCTGGTGAAAGTGATGGGCCGGCACA
AGCCCGAGAACATCGTGATCGAAATGGCCAGAGAGAACCAGACCACCCAGAAGGGACAGAAGAACAGTCG
CGAGAGAATGAAGCGGATCGAAGAGGGCATCAAAGAGCTGGGCAGCCAGATCCTGAAAGAACACCCCGTG
GAAAACACCCAGCTCCAGAACGAGAAGCTGTACCTGTACTACCTCCAGAATGGGCGGGATATGTACGTGG
ACCAGGAACTGGACATCAACCGGCTGTCCGACTACGATGTGGACCATATCGTGCCTCAGAGCTTTCTGGC
GGACGACTCCATCGACAACAAGGTGCTGACCAGAAGCGACAAGAACCGGGGCAAGAGCGACAACGTGCCC
TCCGAAGAGGTCGTGAAGAAGATGAAGAACTACTGGCGGCAGCTGCTGAACGCCAAGCTGATTACCCAGA
GAAAGTTCGACAATCTGACCAAGGCCGAGAGAGGCGGCCTGAGCGAACTGGATAAGGCCGGCTTCATCAA
GAGACAGCTGGTGGAAACCCGGGCGATCACAAAGCACGTGGCACAGATCCTGGACTCCCGGATGAACACT
AAGTACGACGAGAATGACAAGCTGATCCGGGAAGTGAAAGTGATCACCCTGAAGTCCAAGCTGGTGTCCG
ATTTCCGGAAGGATTTCCAGTTTTACAAAGTGCGCGAGATCAACAACTACCACCACGCCCACGACGCCTA
CCTGAACGCCGTCGTGGGAACCGCCCTGATCAAAAAGTACCCTGCGCTGGAAAGCGAGTTCGTGTACGGC
GACTACAAGGTGTACGACGTGCGGAAGATGATCGCCAAGAGCGAGCAGGAAATCGGCAAGGCTACCGCCA
AGTACTTCTTCTACAGCAACATCATGAACTTTTTCAAGACCGAGATTACCCTGGCCAACGGCGAGATCCG
GAAGGCGCCTCTGATCGAGACAAACGGCGAAACCGGGGAGATCGTGTGGGATAAGGGCCGGGATTTTGCC
ACCGTGCGGAAAGTGCTGAGCATGCCCCAAGTGAATATCGTGAAAAAGACCGAGGTGCAGACAGGCGGCT
TCAGCAAAGAGTCTATCCTGCCCAAGAGGAACAGCGATAAGCTGATCGCCAGAAAGAAGGACTGGGATCC
TAAGAAGTACGGCGGCTTCGACAGCCCCACCGTGGCCTATTCTGTGCTGGTGGTGGCCAAAGTGGAAAAG
GGCAAGTCCAAGAAGCTTAAGAGTGTGAAAGAGCTGCTGGGGATCACCATCATGGAAAGAAGCAGCTTCG
AGAAGAATCCCATCGACTTTCTGGAAGCCAAGGGCTACAAAGAAGTGAAAAAGGACCTGATCATCAAGCT
GCCTAAGTACTCGCTCTTCGAGCTGGAAAACGGCCGGAAGAGAATGCTGGCCTCTGCCGGCGAATTGCAG
AAGGGAAACGAACTGGCTCTTCCCTCCAAATATGTGAACTTCCTGTACCTGGCCAGCCACTATGAGAAGC
TGAAGGGCTCCCCCGAGGATAATGAGCAGAAACAGCTGTTTGTGGAACAGCACAAGCACTACCTGGACGA
GATCATCGAGCAGATCAGCGAGTTCTCCAAGAGAGTGATCCTGGCCGACGCTAATCTGGACAAAGTGCTG
TCCGCCTACAACAAGCACCGGGATAAGCCCATCAGAGAGCAGGCCGAGAATATCATCCACCTGTTTACCC
TGACCAATCTGGGAGCCCCTGCCGCCTTCAAGTACTTTGACACCACCATCGATAGGAAGAGGTACACGTC
GACCAAAGAGGTGCTGGACGCCACCCTGATCCACCAGAGCATCACCGGCCTGTACGAAACGCGTATCGAC
CTGTCTCAGCTGGGAGGCGACAAAAGGCCGGCGGCCACGAAAAAGGCCGGCCAGGCAAAAAAGAAAAAGT
AA
