>Addgene plasmid #92110 | HeFm1SpCas9 | addgene partial sequence | sequence record 194897 | Addgene NGS Result
CTAGAGGTACCCGTTACATAACTTACGGTAAATGGCCCGCCTGGCTGACCGCCCAACGACCCCCGCCCAT
TGACGTCAATAGTAACGCCAATAGGGACTTTCCATTGACGTCAATGGGTGGAGTATTTACGGTAAACTGC
CCACTTGGCAGTACATCAAGTGTATCATATGCCAAGTACGCCCCCTATTGACGTCAATGACGGTAAATGG
CCCGCCTGGCATTGTGCCCAGTACATGACCTTATGGGACTTTCCTACTTGGCAGTACATCTACGTATTAG
TCATCGCTATTACCATGGTCGAGGTGAGCCCCACGTTCTGCTTCACTCTCCCCATCTCCCCCCCCTCCCC
ACCCCCAATTTTGTATTTATTTATTTTTTAATTATTTTGTGCAGCGATGGGGGCGGGGGGGGGGGGGGAG
TCGCTGCGCGCTGCCTTCGCCCCGTGCCCCGCTCCGCCGCCGCCTCGCGCCGCCCGCCCCGGCTCTGACT
GACCGCGTTACTCCCACAGGTGAGCGGGCGGGACGGCCCTTCTCCTCCGGGCTGTAATTAGCTGAGCAAG
AGGTAAGGGTTTAAGGGATGGTTGGTTGGTGGGGTATTAATGTTTAATTACCTGGAGCACCTGCCTGAAA
TCACTTTTTTTCAGGTTGGACCGGTGCCACCATGGACTATAAGGACCACGACGGAGACTACAAGGATCAT
GATATTGATTACAAAGACGATGACGATAAGATGGCCCCAAAGAAGAAGCGGAAGGTCGGTATCCACGGAG
TCCCAGCAGCCGACAAGAAGTACAGCATCGGCCTGGACATCGGCACCAACTCTGTGGGCTGGGCCGTGAT
CACCGACGAGTACAAGGTGCCCAGCAAGAAATTCAAGGTGCTGGGCAACACCGACCGGCACAGCATCAAG
AAGAACCTGATCGGAGCCCTGCTGTTCGACAGCGGCGAAACAGCCGAGGCCACCCGGCTGAAGAGAACCG
CCAGAAGAAGATACACCAGACGGAAGAACCGGATCTGCTATCTGCAAGAGATCTTCAGCAACGAGATGGC
CAAGGTGGACGACAGCTTCTTCCACAGACTGGAAGAGTCCTTCCTGGTGGAAGAGGATAAGAAGCACGAG
CGGCACCCCATCTTCGGCAACATCGTGGACGAGGTGGCCTACCACGAGAAGTACCCCACCATCTACCACC
TGAGAAAGAAACTGGTGGACAGCACCGACAAGGCCGACCTGCGGCTGATCTATCTGGCCCTGGCCCACAT
GATCAAGTTCCGGGGCCACTTCCTGATCGAGGGCGACCTGAACCCCGACAACAGCGACGTGGACAAGCTG
TTCATCCAGCTGGTGCAGACCTACAACCAGCTGTTCGAGGAAAACCCCATCAACGCCAGCGGCGTGGACG
CCAAGGCCATCCTGTCTGCCAGACTGAGCAAGAGCAGACGGCTGGAAAATCTGATCGCCCAGCTGCCCGG
CGAGAAGAAGAATGGCCTGTTCGGAAACCTGATTGCCCTGAGCCTGGGCCTGACCCCCAACTTCAAGAGC
AACTTCGACCTGGCCGAGGATGCCAAACTGCAGCTGAGCAAGGACACCTACGACGACGACCTGGACAACC
TGCTGGCCCAGATCGGCGACCAGTACGCCGACCTGTTTCTGGCCGCCAAGAACCTGTCCGACGCCATCCT
GCTGAGCGACATCCTGAGAGTGAACACCGAGATCACCAAGGCCCCCCTGAGCGCCTCTATGATCAAGAGA
TACGACGAGCACCACCAGGACCTGACCCTGCTGAAAGCTCTCGTGCGGCAGCAGCTGCCTGAGAAGTACA
AAGAGATTTTCTTCGACCAGAGCAAGAACGGCTACGCCGGCTACATTGACGGCGGAGCCAGCCAGGAAGA
GTTCTACAAGTTCATCAAGCCCATCCTGGAAAAGATGGACGGCACCGAGGAACTGCTCGTGAAGCTGAAC
AGAGAGGACCTGCTGCGGAAGCAGCGGACCTTCGACAACGGCAGCATCCCCCACCAGATCCACCTGGGAG
AGCTGCACGCCATTCTGCGGCGGCAGGAAGATTTTTACCCATTCCTGAAGGACAACCGGGAAAAGATCGA
GAAGATCCTGACCTTCCGCATCCCCTACTACGTGGGCCCTCTGGCCAGGGGAAACAGCAGATTCGCCTGG
ATGACCAGAAAGAGCGAGGAAACCATCACCCCCTGGAACTTCGAGGAAGTGGTGGACAAGGGCGCTTCCG
CCCAGAGCTTCATCGAGCGGATGACCAACTTCGATAAGAACCTGCCCAACGAGAAGGTGCTGCCCAAGCA
CAGCCTGCTGTACGAGTACTTCACCGTGTATAACGAGCTGACCAAAGTGAAATACGTGACCGAGGGAATG
AGAAAGCCCGCCTTCCTGAGCGGCGAGCAGAAAAAGGCCATCGTGGACCTGCTGTTCAAGACCAACCGGA
AAGTGACCGTGAAGCAGCTGAAAGAGGACTACTTCAAGAAAATCGAGTGCTTCGACTCCGTGGAAATCTC
CGGCGTGGAAGATCGGTTCAACGCCTCCCTGGGCACATACCACGATCTGCTGAAAATTATCAAGGACAAG
GACTTCCTGGACAATGAGGAAAACGAGGACATTCTGGAAGATATCGTGCTGACCCTGACACTGTTTGAGG
ACAGAGAGATGATCGAGGAACGGCTGAAAACCTATGCCCACCTGTTCGACGACAAAGTGATGAAGCAGCT
GAAGCGGCGGAGATACACCGGCTGGGGCGCGCTGAGCCGGAAGCTGATCAACGGCATCCGCGACAAGCAG
TCCGGCAAGACAATCCTGGATTTCCTGAAGTCCGACGGCTTCGCCAACAGAAACTTCATGGCGCTGATCC
ACGACGACAGCCTGACCTTTAAAGAGGACATCCAGAAAGCCCAGGTGTCCGGCCAGGGCGATAGCCTGCA
CGAGCACATTGCCAATCTCGCCGGCAGCCCCGCCATTAAGAAGGGCATCCTCCAGACAGTGAAGGTGGTG
GACGAGCTGGTGAAAGTGATGGGCCGGCACAAGCCCGAGAACATCGTGATCGAAATGGCCAGAGAGAACC
AGACCACCCAGAAGGGACAGAAGAACAGTCGCGAGAGAATGAAGCGGATCGAAGAGGGCATCAAAGAGCT
GGGCAGCCAGATCCTGAAAGAACACCCCGTGGAAAACACCCAGCTCCAGAACGAGAAGCTGTACCTGTAC
TACCTCCAGAATGGGCGGGATATGTACGTGGACCAGGAACTGGACATCAACCGGCTGTCCGACTACGATG
TGGACCATATCGTGCCTCAGAGCTTTCTGGCGGACGACTCCATCGACAACAAGGTGCTGACCAGAAGCGA
CAAGAACCGGGGCAAGAGCGACAACGTGCCCTCCGAAGAGGTCGTGAAGAAGATGAAGAACTACTGGCGG
CAGCTGCTGAACGCCAAGCTGATTACCCAGAGAAAGTTCGACAATCTGACCAAGGCCGAGAGAGGCGGCC
TGAGCGAACTGGATAAGGCCGGCTTCATCAAGAGACAGCTGGTGGAAACCCGGGCGATCACAAAGCACGT
GGCACAGATCCTGGACTCCCGGATGAACACTAAGTACGACGAGAATGACAAGCTGATCCGGGAAGTGAAA
GTGATCACCCTGAAGTCCAAGCTGGTGTCCGATTTCCGGAAGGATTTCCAGTTTTACAAAGTGCGCGAGA
TCAACAACTACCACCACGCCCACGACGCCTACCTGAACGCCGTCGTGGGAACCGCCCTGATCAAAAAGTA
CCCTGCGCTGGAAAGCGAGTTCGTGTACGGCGACTACAAGGTGTACGACGTGCGGAAGATGATCGCCAAG
AGCGAGCAGGAAATCGGCAAGGCTACCGCCAAGTACTTCTTCTACAGCAACATCATGAACTTTTTCAAGA
CCGAGATTACCCTGGCCAACGGCGAGATCCGGAAGGCGCCTCTGATCGAGACAAACGGCGAAACCGGGGA
GATCGTGTGGGATAAGGGCCGGGATTTTGCCACCGTGCGGAAAGTGCTGAGCATGCCCCAAGTGAATATC
GTGAAAAAGACCGAGGTGCAGACAGGCGGCTTCAGCAAAGAGTCTATCCTGCCCAAGAGGAACAGCGATA
AGCTGATCGCCAGAAAGAAGGACTGGGATCCTAAGAAGTACGGCGGCTTCGACAGCCCCACCGTGGCCTA
TTCTGTGCTGGTGGTGGCCAAAGTGGAAAAGGGCAAGTCCAAGAAGCTTAAGAGTGTGAAAGAGCTGCTG
GGGATCACCATCATGGAAAGAAGCAGCTTCGAGAAGAATCCCATCGACTTTCTGGAAGCCAAGGGCTACA
AAGAAGTGAAAAAGGACCTGATCATCAAGCTGCCTAAGTACTCGCTCTTCGAGCTGGAAAACGGCCGGAA
GAGAATGCTGGCCTCTGCCGGCGAATTGCAGAAGGGAAACGAACTGGCTCTTCCCTCCAAATATGTGAAC
TTCCTGTACCTGGCCAGCCACTATGAGAAGCTGAAGGGCTCCCCCGAGGATAATGAGCAGAAACAGCTGT
TTGTGGAACAGCACAAGCACTACCTGGACGAGATCATCGAGCAGATCAGCGAGTTCTCCAAGAGAGTGAT
CCTGGCCGACGCTAATCTGGACAAAGTGCTGTCCGCCTACAACAAGCACCGGGATAAGCCCATCAGAGAG
CAGGCCGAGAATATCATCCACCTGTTTACCCTGACCAATCTGGGAGCCCCTGCCGCCTTCAAGTACTTTG
ACACCACCATCGATAGGAAGAGGTACACGTCGACCAAAGAGGTGCTGGACGCCACCCTGATCCACCAGAG
CATCACCGGCCTGTACGAAACGCGTATCGACCTGTCTCAGCTGGGAGGCGACAAAAGGCCGGCGGCCACG
AAAAAGGCCGGCCAGGCAAAAAAGAAAAAGTAAGAATTCCTAGAGCTCGCTGATCAGCCTCGACTGTGCC
TTCTAGTTGCCAGCCATCTGTTGTTTGCCCCTCCCCCGTGCCTTCCTTGACCCTGGAAGGTGCCACTCCC
ACTGTCCTTTCCTAATAAAATGAGGAAATTGCATCGCATTGTCTGAGTAGGTGTCATTCTATTCTGGGGG
GTGGGGTGGGGCAGGACAGCAAGGGGGAGGATTGGGAAGAGAATAGCAGGCATGCTGGGGAGCGGCCGCA
GGAACCCCTAGTGATGGAGTTGGCCACTCCCTCTCTGCGCGCTCGCTCGCTCACTGAGGCCGGGCGACCA
AAGGTCGCCCGACGCCCGGGCTTTGCCCGGGCGGCCTCAGTGAGCGAGCGAGCGCGCAGCTGCCTGCAGG
GGCGCCTGATGCGGTATTTTCTCCTTACGCATCTGTGCGGTATTTCACACCGCATA
[95 nt withheld, positions 5377-5471]
T
[46 nt withheld, positions 5473-5518]
C
[141 nt withheld, positions 5520-5660]
CCTTTGACGTTGGAGTCCACGTTCTTT
[37 nt withheld, positions 5688-5724]
ACTCTATCTCGGGCTATTCTTTTGATTTATAAGGGATTTTGCCGATTTCGGTCTATTGGTTAAAAAATGA
GCTGATTTAACAAAAATTTAACGCGAATTTTAACAAAATATTAACGTTTACAATTTTATGGTGCACTCTC
AGTACAATCTGCTCTGATGCCGCATAGTTAAGCCAGCCCCGACACCCGCCAACACCCGCTGACGCGCCCT
GACGGGCTTGTCTGCTCCCGGCATCCGCTTACAGACAAGCTGTGACCGTCTCCGGGAGCTGCATGTGTCA
GAGGTTTTCACCGTCATCACCGAAACGCGCGAGACGAAAGGGCCTCGTGATACGCCTATTTTTATAGGTT
AATGTCATGATAATAATGGTTTCTTAGACGTCAGGTGGCACTTTTCGGGGAAATGTGCGCGGAACCCCTA
TTTGTTTATTTTTCTAAATACATTCAAATATGTATCCGCTCATGAGACAATAACCCTGATAAATGCTTCA
ATAATATTGAAAAAGGAAGAGTATGAGTATTCAACATTTCCGTGTCGCCCTTATTCCCTTTTTTGCGGCA
TTTTGCCTTCCTGTTTTTGCTCACCCAGAAACGCTGGTGAAAGTAAAAGATGCTGAAGATCAGTTGGGTG
CACGAGTGGGTTACATCGAACTGGATCTCAACAGCGGTAAGATCCTTGAGAGTTTTCGCCCCGAAGAACG
TTTTCCAATGATGAGCACTTTTAAAGTTCTGCTATGTGGCGCGGTATTATCCCGTATTGACGCCGGGCAA
GAGCAACTCGGTCGCCGCATACACTATTCTCAGAATGACTTGGTTGAGTACTCACCAGTCACAGAAAAGC
ATCTTACGGATGGCATGACAGTAAGAGAATTATGCAGTGCTGCCATAACCATGAGTGATAACACTGCGGC
CAACTTACTTCTGACAACGATCGGAGGACCGAAGGAGCTAACCGCTTTTTTGCACAACATGGGGGATCAT
GTAACTCGCCTTGATCGTTGGGAACCGGAGCTGAATGAAGCCATACCAAACGACGAGCGTGACACCACGA
TGCCTGTAGCAATGGCAACAACGTTGCGCAAACTATTAACTGGCGAACTACTTACTCTAGCTTCCCGGCA
ACAATTAATAGACTGGATGGAGGCGGATAAAGTTGCAGGACCACTTCTGCGCTCGGCCCTTCCGGCTGGC
TGGTTTATTGCTGATAAATCTGGAGCCGGTGAGCGTGGAAGCCGCGGTATCATTGCAGCACTGGGGCCAG
ATGGTAAGCCCTCCCGTATCGTAGTTATCTACACGACGGGGAGTCAGGCAACTATGGATGAACGAAATAG
ACAGATCGCTGAGATAGGTGCCTCACTGATTAAGCATTGGTAACTGTCAGACCAAGTTTACTCATATATA
CTTTAGATTGATTTAAAACTTCATTTTTAATTTAAAAGGATCTAGGTGAAGATCCTTTTTGATAATCTCA
TGACCAAAATCCCTTAACGTGAGTTTTCGTTCCACTGAGCGTCAGACCCCGTAGAAAAGATCAAAGGATC
TTCTTGAGATCCTTTTTTTCTGCGCGTAATCTGCTGCTTGCAAACAAAAAAACCACCGCTACCAGCGGTG
GTTTGTTTGCCGGATCAAGAGCTACCAACTCTTTTTCCGAAGGTAACTGGCTTCAGCAGAGCGCAGATAC
CAAATACTGTTCTTCTAGTGTAGCCGTAGTTAGGCCACCACTTCAAGAACTCTGTAGCACCGCCTACATA
CCTCGCTCTGCTAATCCTGTTACCAGTGGCTGCTGCCAGTGGCGATAAGTCGTGTCTTACCGGGTTGGAC
TCAAGACGATAGTTACCGGATAAGGCGCAGCGGTCGGGCTGAACGGGGGGTTCGTGCACACAGCCCAGCT
TGGAGCGAACGACCTACACCGAACTGAGATACCTACAGCGTGAGCTATGAGAAAGCGCCACGCTTCCCGA
AGGGAGAAAGGCGGACAGGTATCCGGTAAGCGGCAGGGTCGGAACAGGAGAGCGCACGAGGGAGCTTCCA
GGGGGAAACGCCTGGTATCTTTATAGTCCTGTCGGGTTTCGCCACCTCTGACTTGAGCGTCGATTTTTGT
GATGCTCGTCAGGGGGGCGGAGCCTATGGAAAAACGCCAGCAACGCGGCCTTTTTACGGTTCCTGGCCTT
TTGCTGGCCTTTTGCTCACATG
